>Addgene plasmid #180707 | pMYT054 | addgene full sequence | sequence record 369610 | Addgene NGS Result
GGTGATGTAAACATTGTGGCTGTTAAAATTGTATTCCAGCTTATGGCCCAGGATATTGCCGTCCTCTTTA
AAGTCAATGCCTTTCAGCTCAATGCGGTTTACCAGGGTATCGCCTTCAAATTTCACTTCCGCACGCGTTT
TGTACGTGCCGTCATCCTTAAAGGAAATCGTGCGTTCCTGCACATAGCCTTCCGGCATGGCGGACTTGAA
GAAGTCATGCTGCTTCATATGGTCCGGATAACGAGCAAAGCACTGAACACCATAAGTCAGCGTCGTTACC
AGAGTCGGCCAAGGAACCGGCAGTTTACCAGTAGTACAGATGAACTTCAGCGTCAGTTTACCATTAGTTG
CGTCACCTTCACCCTCGCCACGCACGGAAAACTTATGACCGTTGACATCACCATCCAGTTCCACCAGAAT
AGGGACGACACCAGTGAACAGTTCTTCGCCTTTACGCATCTAGTATTTCTCCTCTTTCTCTAGTAGCTAA
GATCCGAACCTGCCGTTTCTTGAGTTGCCGCGATGTTAAGAAAACATTCATAAATTAAATGTGAATTGCC
GCACACATTATTAAATAAGATTTACAAAATGTTCAAAATGACGCATGAAATCACGTTTCACTTTCGGTCT
CACGTTGGAGTGAGACGTCCTTCTAGAGAAGGAATTCGTCCGTCATTGCATCTAGGTGCCTACCAACCTC
AGTAATACGAAACGGATTGACCTGCTCCTCTCGCCGAAGAAGTCCCTGGAATAGTAAAAACTGCCCAACG
CACGATTGCCTTATCTGTAGACACGGTCCTGTGACTGAACTCTCCCGACGAAATAGAATACGGCGGCCGC
ACGGTTATCCACAGAATCAGGGGATAACGCAGGAAAGAACATGTGAGCAAAAGGCCAGCAAAAGGCCAGG
AACCGTAAAAAGGCCGCGTTGCTGGCGTTTTTCCATAGGCTCCGCCCCCCTGACGAGCATCACAAAAATC
GACGCTCAAGTCAGAGGTGGCGAAACCCGACAGGACTATAAAGATACCAGGCGTTTCCCCCTGGAAGCTC
CCTCGTGCGCTCTCCTGTTCCGACCCTGCCGCTTACCGGATACCTGTCCGCCTTTCTCCCTTCGGGAAGC
GTGGCGCTTTCTCATAGCTCACGCTGTAGGTATCTCAGTTCGGTGTAGGTCGTTCGCTCCAAGCTGGGCT
GTGTGCACGAACCCCCCGTTCAGCCCGACCGCTGCGCCTTATCCGGTAACTATCGTCTTGAGTCCAACCC
GGTAAGACACGACTTATCGCCACTGGCAGCAGCCACTGGTAACAGGATTAGCAGAGCGAGGTATGTAGGC
GGTGCTACAGAGTTCTTGAAGTGGTGGCCTAACTACGGCTACACTAGAAGAACAGTATTTGGTATCTGCG
CTCTGCTGAAGCCAGTTACCTTCGGAAAAAGAGTTGGTAGCTCTTGATCCGGCAAACAAACCACCGCTGG
TAGCGGTGGTTTTTTTGTTTGCAAGCAGCAGATTACGCGCAGAAAAAAAGGATCTCAAGAAGATCCTTTG
ATCTTTTCTACGGGGTCTGACGCTCAGTGGAACGAAAACTCACGTTAAGGGATTTTGGTCATGACAGGTG
GCACTTTTCGGGGAAATGTGCGCGGAACCCCTATTTGTTTATTTTTCTAAATACATTCAAATATGTATCC
GCTCATGAGACAATAACCCTGATAAATGCTTCAATAATATTGAAAAAGGAAGAGTATGAGTATTCAACAT
TTCCGTGTCGCCCTTATTCCCTTTTTTGCGGCATTTTGCCTTCCTGTTTTTGCTCACCCAGAAACGCTGG
TGAAAGTAAAAGATGCTGAAGATCAGTTGGGTGCACGAGTGGGTTACATCGAACTGGATCTCAACAGCGG
TAAGATCCTTGAGAGTTTTCGCCCCGAAGAACGTTTTCCAATGATGAGCACTTTTAAAGTTCTGCTATGT
GGCGCGGTATTATCCCGTATTGACGCCGGGCAAGAGCAACTCGGTCGCCGCATACACTATTCTCAGAATG
ACTTGGTTGAGTACTCACCAGTCACAGAAAAGCATCTTACGGATGGCATGACAGTAAGAGAATTATGCAG
TGCTGCCATAACCATGAGTGATAACACTGCGGCCAACTTACTTCTGACAACGATCGGAGGACCGAAGGAG
CTAACCGCTTTTTTGCACAACATGGGGGATCATGTAACTCGCCTTGATCGTTGGGAACCGGAGCTGAATG
AAGCCATACCAAACGACGAGCGTGACACCACGATGCCTGTAGCAATGGCAACAACGTTGCGCAAACTATT
AACTGGCGAACTACTTACTCTAGCTTCCCGGCAACAATTAATAGACTGGATGGAGGCGGATAAAGTTGCA
GGACCACTTCTGCGCTCGGCCCTTCCGGCTGGCTGGTTTATTGCTGATAAATCTGGAGCCGGTGAGCGTG
GGTCCCGCGGTATCATTGCAGCACTGGGGCCAGATGGTAAGCCCTCCCGTATCGTAGTTATCTACACGAC
GGGGAGTCAGGCAACTATGGATGAACGAAATAGACAGATCGCTGAGATAGGTGCCTCACTGATTAAGCAT
TGGTAACTGTCAGACCAAGTTTACTCATATATACTTTAGATTGATTTAAAACTTCATTTTTAATTTAAAA
GGATCTAGGTGAAGATCCTTTTTGATAATCGCGGCCGCTGGACTGTTGTGATATGCCATATATGCAGTGG
TGTTCGCCGGCGCTGGTTCCGGCTGTCTTGCTTAGTTGTGAGTCGCCAGGCAGTCATCGGTATGATCTGT
ACATGATTCGTCAGTGTGAGCACCACTGACGAGCAGATTTCGCTGACATGAATATGCTGGTCCCTGCAGC
AACACTAGTGTGTCGTCTCATGCTCAGCTGAGACCTATAAACGCAGAAAGGCCCACCCGAAGGTGAGCCA
GTGTGACTCTAGTAGAGAGCGTTCACCGACAAACAACAGATAAAACGAAAGGCCCAGTCTTTCGACTGAG
CCTTTCGTTTTATTTGATGCCTGGTCATTTGTACAGTTCATCCATACCATGCGTGATGCCCGCTGCGGTT
ACGAACTCCAGCAGAACCATATGATCGCGTTTCTCGTTCGGATCTTTAGACAGAACGCTTTGCGTGCTCA
GATAGTGATTGTCTGGCAGCAGAACAGGACCATCACCGATTGGAGTGTTTTGCTGGTAGTGATCAGCCAG
CTGCACGCTGCCATCCTCCACGTTGTGGCGAATTTTAAAATTCGCTTTAATGCCATTTTTTTGTTTATCG
GC
Features (pLannotate 1.2.2; 6 found; start..end, strand, type, name):
    940..1528    -  rep_origin     ori: high-copy-number ColE1/pMB1/pBR322/pUC origin of replication
   1631..1735    +  promoter       AmpR promoter: bla
   1736..2596    +  CDS            AmpR: β-lactamase; bla; confers resistance to ampicillin, carbenicillin, and related antibiotics
   2912..2939    -  terminator     T7Te terminator: phage T7 early transcription terminator
   2955..3026    -  terminator     rrnB T1 terminator: transcription terminator T1 from the E. coli rrnB gene
   3038..459     -  CDS            superfolder GFP (across the origin): GFP variant that folds robustly even when fused to poorly folded proteins (Pédelacq et al., 2006)
