[The description below was written by a language model from this plasmid's Addgene catalogue record and pLannotate feature annotations shown in this document.]
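Description:
pMYT054 is a small (about 3.3 kb) empty-backbone assembly vector for Golden Gate/MoClo cloning, built on the pYTK095 backbone from the yeast toolkit (YTK) and intended for use with both that system and the multiplex yeast toolkit (MYT) for engineering Saccharomyces cerevisiae. It is an E. coli-only plasmid as annotated. Propagation relies on a high-copy ColE1/pUC-type origin, and selection on ampicillin resistance from a β-lactamase gene under its native bla promoter. No yeast origin, yeast marker or integration homology appears in the feature table, which is consistent with its role as an intermediate cassette-level vector rather than a final yeast vector.

The record lists no insert. The payload position is occupied by a superfolder GFP coding sequence (spanning the numbering origin on the reverse strand), followed by the rrnB T1 and phage T7Te transcription terminators. The depositor notes that the plasmid gives GFP expression in E. coli, although the promoter driving it is not annotated. In toolkits of this type such a cassette generally serves as a visual dropout marker: successful assembly of parts replaces it, so correct clones are non-fluorescent while uncut or religated vector gives green colonies.

The defining feature of this particular vector is its pair of assembly connectors, ConL8 on the left and ConRE on the right, which are not picked up by the automated annotation. These connectors set the position of the resulting transcription unit in a later multigene assembly, with ConRE marking the end position. The depositor also cautions that plasmid yield can decline with repeated passaging.
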