Addgene plasmid #180707: pMYT054
Purpose: (Empty Backbone) Assembly cassette with ConL8 and ConRE connectors to be used in the Dueber YTK and Ellis MYT systems
Depositing lab: Tom Ellis. Depositing organization: Imperial College London. Publication: A Multiplex MoClo Toolkit for Extensive and Flexible Engineering of Saccharomyces cerevisiae. Shaw WM, Khalil AS, Ellis T. ACS Synth Biol. 2023 Nov 6. doi: 10.1021/acssynbio.3c00423. PubMed 37930278.
Backbone
  Vector backbone: pYTK095
  Backbone manufacturer: John Dueber
  Vector type: Synthetic Biology
Growth in bacteria
  Bacterial resistance: Ampicillin, 100 μg/mL
  Growth temperature: 37°C
  Growth strain: DH5alpha
  Copy number: High Copy
Gene/Insert
  Gene/Insert name: None
Terms and licenses: Academic/Nonprofit Terms; Industry Terms: Not Available to Industry
Depositor comments: GFP expression in E. coli. Plasmid yields may drop after multiple passages or delayed miniprepping after the culture has saturated. We suggest streaking onto solid media to pick fresh colonies every time.
How to cite: pMYT054 was a gift from Tom Ellis (Addgene plasmid # 180707 ; http://n2t.net/addgene:180707 ; RRID:Addgene_180707)
